Addgene plasmid #250370: Lenti-CMV-EGFP-MTHFD1-WPRE
Purpose: Lentiviral expression of human MTHFD1 with N-terminal EGFP under CMV promoter and puromycin resistance cassette under PGK promoter.
Depositing lab: Stefan Kubicek. Depositing organization: CeMM Research Center for Molecular Medicine. Publication: A non-enzymatic role of Nudix hydrolase 5 in repressing purine de novo synthesis. Nguyen TA, Lin JG, Marques AMC, Fottner M, Bauer LG, Reicher A, Daum D, Scrofani L, Liu Y, Cheng C, D'Angelo L D D L, Sanchez J, Bueschl C, Marella N, Buphamalai P, Traversi F, Beres M, Moll HP, Siklos M, Genger JW, Hofstaetter G, Villanti L, Malik M, Klimek C, Runggatscher K, Guertl B, Hansen JS, Dobner S, Babosova O, Becirovic T, de Rooij LPMH, Casanova E, Koren A, Froese DS, Rosenblatt DS, Klavins K, Bergthaler A, Menche J, Hannich JT, Abele M, Sdelci S, Lang K, Huber KVM, Kubicek S. Science. 2025 Nov 6:eadv4257. doi: 10.1126/science.adv4257. PubMed 41196952.
Backbone
  Vector backbone: pLenti CMV GFP Puro
  Backbone manufacturer: Eric Campeau, Paul Kaufman (Addgene #17448)
  Vector type: Mammalian Expression, Lentiviral
Growth in bacteria
  Bacterial resistance: Ampicillin, 100 μg/mL
  Growth temperature: 37°C
  Growth strain: NEB Stable
  Copy number: High Copy
Gene/Insert
  Gene/Insert name: MTHFD1
  Species: H. sapiens (human)
  Insert size (bp): 3522
  Entrez Gene: MTHFD1 (a.k.a. CIMAH, MTHFC, MTHFD)
  Promoter: CMV
  Tag / fusion protein: EGFP (N terminal on backbone)
  Cloning method: Gibson Cloning
Terms and licenses: Academic/Nonprofit Terms; Industry Terms: Not Available to Industry
Depositor comments: Insert cloned with BamHI (5') and SalI (3') sites.
How to cite: Lenti-CMV-EGFP-MTHFD1-WPRE was a gift from Stefan Kubicek (Addgene plasmid # 250370 ; http://n2t.net/addgene:250370 ; RRID:Addgene_250370)
