[The description below was written by a language model from this plasmid's Addgene catalogue record and pLannotate feature annotations shown in this document.]
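Description:
Lenti-CMV-EGFP-MTHFD1-WPRE is a lentiviral mammalian expression plasmid built on the pLenti CMV GFP Puro backbone, designed to deliver a fluorescently tagged human MTHFD1 (the trifunctional C1-tetrahydrofolate synthase of folate one-carbon metabolism) into mammalian cells. In bacteria it is maintained through a high-copy ColE1/pUC-type origin and selected with ampicillin via the β-lactamase gene. An f1 origin and remnants of a lac/lacZα cloning region with flanking T3 and T7 promoters are also present. The full sequenced plasmid is 11,435 nt.

The transfer cassette has a third-generation style layout. An RSV promoter drives a truncated HIV-1 5' LTR, so genomic RNA can be produced without Tat. This is followed by the Ψ packaging signal with a partial gag sequence, the Rev response element for nuclear export of the unspliced genome, and the cPPT/CTS, which aids nuclear import in transduced cells. Downstream, the CMV enhancer/promoter drives an EGFP coding sequence annotated as directly abutting the MTHFD1 open reading frame, giving an N-terminal EGFP fusion. The listed insert size of 3522 bp matches the combined length of the two annotated coding features. A WPRE follows the fusion to enhance transcript stability and expression. A separate mouse PGK promoter then drives puromycin N-acetyltransferase for selecting transduced cells. The cassette ends with a second truncated LTR, annotated by the software as a 5' LTR but occupying the 3' position, and then an SV40 polyadenylation signal and SV40 origin.

The record supports its use for stable, puromycin-selectable expression of EGFP-MTHFD1, with the tag allowing visualisation of the protein. The associated publication concerns regulation of de novo purine synthesis.
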