Features (pLannotate 1.2.2; 29 found; start..end, strand, type, name):
      1..429     +  rep_origin     f1 ori (sequence partly withheld): f1 bacteriophage origin of replication; arrow indicates direction of (+) strand synthesis
    482..586     +  promoter       AmpR promoter: bla
    587..1447    +  CDS            AmpR: β-lactamase; bla; confers resistance to ampicillin, carbenicillin, and related antibiotics
   1618..2206    +  rep_origin     ori: high-copy-number ColE1/pMB1/pBR322/pUC origin of replication
   2389..2481    +  CDS            lacI (fragment): lac repressor; lacI; The lac repressor binds to the lac operator to inhibit transcription in E. coli. This inhibition can be relieved by adding lactose or isopropyl-β-D-thiogalactopyranoside (IPTG).
   2494..2515    +  protein_bind   CAP binding site: CAP binding activates transcription in the presence of cAMP. E. coli catabolite activator protein
   2530..2560    +  promoter       lac promoter: promoter for the E. coli lac operon
   2564..2586    +  protein_bind   lac operator (fragment): The lac repressor binds to the lac operator to inhibit transcription in E. coli. This inhibition can be relieved by adding lactose or isopropyl-β-D-thiogalactopyranoside (IPTG). lac repressor encoded by lacI
   2629..2647    +  promoter       T3 promoter: promoter for bacteriophage T3 RNA polymerase
   2675..2901    +  promoter       RSV promoter: Rous sarcoma virus enhancer/promoter
   2902..3082    +  LTR            5' LTR (truncated): truncated 5' long terminal repeat (LTR) from HIV-1
   3129..3254    +  misc_feature   HIV-1 Ψ: packaging signal of human immunodeficiency virus type 1
   3238..3601    +  CDS            HIV-1 gag (fragment): gag protein from human immunodeficiency virus 1; gag
   3747..3980    +  misc_feature   RRE: The Rev response element (RRE) of HIV-1 allows for Rev-dependent mRNA export from the nucleus to the cytoplasm.
   4357..4457    +  CDS            Rev (fragment): human immunodeficiency virus 1 (HIV-1) Rev protein; rev; enhances nuclear export of unspliced and incompletely spliced viral mRNAs
   4476..4592    +  misc_feature   cPPT/CTS: central polypurine tract and central termination sequence of HIV-1
   4615..4918    +  enhancer       CMV enhancer: human cytomegalovirus immediate early enhancer
   4919..5122    +  promoter       CMV promoter: human cytomegalovirus (CMV) immediate early promoter
   5218..5934    +  CDS            EGFP: EGFP is a basic (constitutively fluorescent) green fluorescent protein published in 1996, derived from Aequorea victoria. It is reported to be a rapidly-maturing weak dimer with moderate acid sensitivity.
   5935..8739    +  CDS            MTHFD1 (sequence withheld): C1TC_HUMAN - Also known as MTHFC, MTHFD. Experimental evidence at protein level: Swiss-Prot protein existence level 1. From Homo sapiens (Human).
   8769..9357    +  misc_feature   WPRE: woodchuck hepatitis virus posttranscriptional regulatory element
   9371..9870    +  promoter       PGK promoter: mouse phosphoglycerate kinase 1 promoter
   9891..10490   +  CDS            PuroR: puromycin N-acetyltransferase; pac from Streptomyces alboniger; confers resistance to puromycin
  10558..10695   +  CDS            nef (fragment): NEF_HV1LA - Experimental evidence at protein level: Swiss-Prot protein existence level 1. Extracellular Nef protein targets CD4(+) T-lymphocytes for apoptosis by interacting with CXCR4 surface receptors. From Human immunodeficiency virus type 1 group M subtype B (isolate Lai) (HIV-1).
  10681..10861   +  LTR            5' LTR (truncated): truncated 5' long terminal repeat (LTR) from HIV-1
  10933..11054   +  polyA_signal   SV40 poly(A) signal: SV40 polyadenylation signal
  11094..11229   +  rep_origin     SV40 ori: SV40 origin of replication
  11250..11268   -  promoter       T7 promoter: promoter for bacteriophage T7 RNA polymerase
  11276..11431   +  CDS            lacZα (fragment): LacZα fragment of β-galactosidase; lacZ fragment
>Addgene plasmid #250370 | Lenti-CMV-EGFP-MTHFD1-WPRE | addgene full sequence | sequence record 498978 | Addgene NGS Result
[124 nt withheld, positions 1-124]
C
[91 nt withheld, positions 126-216]
A
[49 nt withheld, positions 218-266]
CCTTTGACGTTGGAGTCCACGTTCTTT
[37 nt withheld, positions 294-330]
ACCCTATCTCGGTCTATTCTTTTGATTTATAAGGGATTTTGCCGATTTCGGCCTATTGGTTAAAAAATGA
GCTGATTTAACAAAAATTTAACGCGAATTTTAACAAAATATTAACGCTTACAATTTAGGTGGCACTTTTC
GGGGAAATGTGCGCGGAACCCCTATTTGTTTATTTTTCTAAATACATTCAAATATGTATCCGCTCATGAG
ACAATAACCCTGATAAATGCTTCAATAATATTGAAAAAGGAAGAGTATGAGTATTCAACATTTCCGTGTC
GCCCTTATTCCCTTTTTTGCGGCATTTTGCCTTCCTGTTTTTGCTCACCCAGAAACGCTGGTGAAAGTAA
AAGATGCTGAAGATCAGTTGGGTGCACGAGTGGGTTACATCGAACTGGATCTCAACAGCGGTAAGATCCT
TGAGAGTTTTCGCCCCGAAGAACGTTTTCCAATGATGAGCACTTTTAAAGTTCTGCTATGTGGCGCGGTA
TTATCCCGTATTGACGCCGGGCAAGAGCAACTCGGTCGCCGCATACACTATTCTCAGAATGACTTGGTTG
AGTACTCACCAGTCACAGAAAAGCATCTTACGGATGGCATGACAGTAAGAGAATTATGCAGTGCTGCCAT
AACCATGAGTGATAACACTGCGGCCAACTTACTTCTGACAACGATCGGAGGACCGAAGGAGCTAACCGCT
TTTTTGCACAACATGGGGGATCATGTAACTCGCCTTGATCGTTGGGAACCGGAGCTGAATGAAGCCATAC
CAAACGACGAGCGTGACACCACGATGCCTGTAGCAATGGCAACAACGTTGCGCAAACTATTAACTGGCGA
ACTACTTACTCTAGCTTCCCGGCAACAATTAATAGACTGGATGGAGGCGGATAAAGTTGCAGGACCACTT
CTGCGCTCGGCCCTTCCGGCTGGCTGGTTTATTGCTGATAAATCTGGAGCCGGTGAGCGTGGGTCTCGCG
GTATCATTGCAGCACTGGGGCCAGATGGTAAGCCCTCCCGTATCGTAGTTATCTACACGACGGGGAGTCA
GGCAACTATGGATGAACGAAATAGACAGATCGCTGAGATAGGTGCCTCACTGATTAAGCATTGGTAACTG
TCAGACCAAGTTTACTCATATATACTTTAGATTGATTTAAAACTTCATTTTTAATTTAAAAGGATCTAGG
TGAAGATCCTTTTTGATAATCTCATGACCAAAATCCCTTAACGTGAGTTTTCGTTCCACTGAGCGTCAGA
CCCCGTAGAAAAGATCAAAGGATCTTCTTGAGATCCTTTTTTTCTGCGCGTAATCTGCTGCTTGCAAACA
AAAAAACCACCGCTACCAGCGGTGGTTTGTTTGCCGGATCAAGAGCTACCAACTCTTTTTCCGAAGGTAA
CTGGCTTCAGCAGAGCGCAGATACCAAATACTGTTCTTCTAGTGTAGCCGTAGTTAGGCCACCACTTCAA
GAACTCTGTAGCACCGCCTACATACCTCGCTCTGCTAATCCTGTTACCAGTGGCTGCTGCCAGTGGCGAT
AAGTCGTGTCTTACCGGGTTGGACTCAAGACGATAGTTACCGGATAAGGCGCAGCGGTCGGGCTGAACGG
GGGGTTCGTGCACACAGCCCAGCTTGGAGCGAACGACCTACACCGAACTGAGATACCTACAGCGTGAGCT
ATGAGAAAGCGCCACGCTTCCCGAAGGGAGAAAGGCGGACAGGTATCCGGTAAGCGGCAGGGTCGGAACA
GGAGAGCGCACGAGGGAGCTTCCAGGGGGAAACGCCTGGTATCTTTATAGTCCTGTCGGGTTTCGCCACC
TCTGACTTGAGCGTCGATTTTTGTGATGCTCGTCAGGGGGGCGGAGCCTATGGAAAAACGCCAGCAACGC
GGCCTTTTTACGGTTCCTGGCCTTTTGCTGGCCTTTTGCTCACATGTTCTTTCCTGCGTTATCCCCTGAT
TCTGTGGATAACCGTATTACCGCCTTTGAGTGAGCTGATACCGCTCGCCGCAGCCGAACGACCGAGCGCA
GCGAGTCAGTGAGCGAGGAAGCGGAAGAGCGCCCAATACGCAAACCGCCTCTCCCCGCGCGTTGGCCGAT
TCATTAATGCAGCTGGCACGACAGGTTTCCCGACTGGAAAGCGGGCAGTGAGCGCAACGCAATTAATGTG
AGTTAGCTCACTCATTAGGCACCCCAGGCTTTACACTTTATGCTTCCGGCTCGTATGTTGTGTGGAATTG
TGAGCGGATAACAATTTCACACAGGAAACAGCTATGACCATGATTACGCCAAGCGCGCAATTAACCCTCA
CTAAAGGGAACAAAAGCTGGAGCTGCAAGCTTAATGTAGTCTTATGCAATACTCTTGTAGTCTTGCAACA
TGGTAACGATGAGTTAGCAACATGCCTTACAAGGAGAGAAAAAGCACCGTGCATGCCGATTGGTGGAAGT
AAGGTGGTACGATCGTGCCTTATTAGGAAGGCAACAGACGGGTCTGACATGGATTGGACGAACCACTGAA
TTGCCGCATTGCAGAGATATTGTATTTAAGTGCCTAGCTCGATACATAAACGGGTCTCTCTGGTTAGACC
AGATCTGAGCCTGGGAGCTCTCTGGCTAACTAGGGAACCCACTGCTTAAGCCTCAATAAAGCTTGCCTTG
AGTGCTTCAAGTAGTGTGTGCCCGTCTGTTGTGTGACTCTGGTAACTAGAGATCCCTCAGACCCTTTTAG
TCAGTGTGGAAAATCTCTAGCAGTGGCGCCCGAACAGGGACTTGAAAGCGAAAGGGAAACCAGAGGAGCT
CTCTCGACGCAGGACTCGGCTTGCTGAAGCGCGCACGGCAAGAGGCGAGGGGCGGCGACTGGTGAGTACG
CCAAAAATTTTGACTAGCGGAGGCTAGAAGGAGAGAGATGGGTGCGAGAGCGTCAGTATTAAGCGGGGGA
GAATTAGATCGCGATGGGAAAAAATTCGGTTAAGGCCAGGGGGAAAGAAAAAATATAAATTAAAACATAT
AGTATGGGCAAGCAGGGAGCTAGAACGATTCGCAGTTAATCCTGGCCTGTTAGAAACATCAGAAGGCTGT
AGACAAATACTGGGACAGCTACAACCATCCCTTCAGACAGGATCAGAAGAACTTAGATCATTATATAATA
CAGTAGCAACCCTCTATTGTGTGCATCAAAGGATAGAGATAAAAGACACCAAGGAAGCTTTAGACAAGAT
AGAGGAAGAGCAAAACAAAAGTAAGACCACCGCACAGCAAGCGGCCGCTGATCTTCAGACCTGGAGGAGG
AGATATGAGGGACAATTGGAGAAGTGAATTATATAAATATAAAGTAGTAAAAATTGAACCATTAGGAGTA
GCACCCACCAAGGCAAAGAGAAGAGTGGTGCAGAGAGAAAAAAGAGCAGTGGGAATAGGAGCTTTGTTCC
TTGGGTTCTTGGGAGCAGCAGGAAGCACTATGGGCGCAGCGTCAATGACGCTGACGGTACAGGCCAGACA
ATTATTGTCTGGTATAGTGCAGCAGCAGAACAATTTGCTGAGGGCTATTGAGGCGCAACAGCATCTGTTG
CAACTCACAGTCTGGGGCATCAAGCAGCTCCAGGCAAGAATCCTGGCTGTGGAAAGATACCTAAAGGATC
AACAGCTCCTGGGGATTTGGGGTTGCTCTGGAAAACTCATTTGCACCACTGCTGTGCCTTGGAATGCTAG
TTGGAGTAATAAATCTCTGGAACAGATTTGGAATCACACGACCTGGATGGAGTGGGACAGAGAAATTAAC
AATTACACAAGCTTAATACACTCCTTAATTGAAGAATCGCAAAACCAGCAAGAAAAGAATGAACAAGAAT
TATTGGAATTAGATAAATGGGCAAGTTTGTGGAATTGGTTTAACATAACAAATTGGCTGTGGTATATAAA
ATTATTCATAATGATAGTAGGAGGCTTGGTAGGTTTAAGAATAGTTTTTGCTGTACTTTCTATAGTGAAT
AGAGTTAGGCAGGGATATTCACCATTATCGTTTCAGACCCACCTCCCAACCCCGAGGGGACCCGACAGGC
CCGAAGGAATAGAAGAAGAAGGTGGAGAGAGAGACAGAGACAGATCCATTCGATTAGTGAACGGATCTCG
ACGGTATCGGTTAACTTTTAAAAGAAAAGGGGGGATTGGGGGGTACAGTGCAGGGGAAAGAATAGTAGAC
ATAATAGCAACAGACATACAAACTAAAGAATTACAAAAACAAATTACAAAATTCAAAATTTTATCGATAA
GCTTGGGAGTTCCGCGTTACATAACTTACGGTAAATGGCCCGCCTGGCTGACCGCCCAACGACCCCCGCC
CATTGACGTCAATAATGACGTATGTTCCCATAGTAACGCCAATAGGGACTTTCCATTGACGTCAATGGGT
GGAGTATTTACGGTAAACTGCCCACTTGGCAGTACATCAAGTGTATCATATGCCAAGTACGCCCCCTATT
GACGTCAATGACGGTAAATGGCCCGCCTGGCATTATGCCCAGTACATGACCTTATGGGACTTTCCTACTT
GGCAGTACATCTACGTATTAGTCATCGCTATTACCATGGTGATGCGGTTTTGGCAGTACATCAATGGGCG
TGGATAGCGGTTTGACTCACGGGGATTTCCAAGTCTCCACCCCATTGACGTCAATGGGAGTTTGTTTTGG
CACCAAAATCAACGGGACTTTCCAAAATGTCGTAACAACTCCGCCCCATTGACGCAAATGGGCGGTAGGC
GTGTACGGTGGGAGGTCTATATAAGCAGAGCTCGTTTAGTGAACCGTCAGATCGCCTGGAGACGCCATCC
ACGCTGTTTTGACCTCCATAGAAGACACCGACTCTAGAGGATCCACCGGTCGCCACCATGGTGAGCAAGG
GCGAGGAGCTGTTCACCGGGGTGGTGCCCATCCTGGTCGAGCTGGACGGCGACGTAAACGGCCACAAGTT
CAGCGTGTCCGGCGAGGGCGAGGGCGATGCCACCTACGGCAAGCTGACCCTGAAGTTCATCTGCACCACC
GGCAAGCTGCCCGTGCCCTGGCCCACCCTCGTGACCACCCTGACCTACGGCGTGCAGTGCTTCAGCCGCT
ACCCCGACCACATGAAGCAGCACGACTTCTTCAAGTCCGCCATGCCCGAAGGCTACGTCCAGGAGCGCAC
CATCTTCTTCAAGGACGACGGCAACTACAAGACCCGCGCCGAGGTGAAGTTCGAGGGCGACACCCTGGTG
AACCGCATCGAGCTGAAGGGCATCGACTTCAAGGAGGACGGCAACATCCTGGGGCACAAGCTGGAGTACA
ACTACAACAGCCACAACGTCTATATCATGGCCGACAAGCAGAAGAACGGCATCAAGGTGAACTTCAAGAT
CCGCCACAACATCGAGGACGGCAGCGTGCAGCTCGCCGACCACTACCAGCAGAACACCCCCATCGGCGAC
GGCCCCGTGCTGCTGCCCGACAACCACTACCTGAGCACCCAGTCCGCCCTGAGCAAAGACCCCAACGAGA
AGCGCGATCACATGGTCCTGCTGGAGTTCGTGACCGCCGCCGGGATCACTCTCGGCATGGACGAGCTGTA
CAAG
[2805 nt withheld, positions 5935-8739]
TAATGTACAAGTAAAGCGGCCGCGTCGACAATCAACCTCTGGATTACAAAATTTGTGAAAGATTGACTGG
TATTCTTAACTATGTTGCTCCTTTTACGCTATGTGGATACGCTGCTTTAATGCCTTTGTATCATGCTATT
GCTTCCCGTATGGCTTTCATTTTCTCCTCCTTGTATAAATCCTGGTTGCTGTCTCTTTATGAGGAGTTGT
GGCCCGTTGTCAGGCAACGTGGCGTGGTGTGCACTGTGTTTGCTGACGCAACCCCCACTGGTTGGGGCAT
TGCCACCACCTGTCAGCTCCTTTCCGGGACTTTCGCTTTCCCCCTCCCTATTGCCACGGCGGAACTCATC
GCCGCCTGCCTTGCCCGCTGCTGGACAGGGGCTCGGCTGTTGGGCACTGACAATTCCGTGGTGTTGTCGG
GGAAGCTGACGTCCTTTCCATGGCTGCTCGCCTGTGTTGCCACCTGGATTCTGCGCGGGACGTCCTTCTG
CTACGTCCCTTCGGCCCTCAATCCAGCGGACCTTCCTTCCCGCGGCCTGCTGCCGGCTCTGCGGCCTCTT
CCGCGTCTTCGCCTTCGCCCTCAGACGAGTCGGATCTCCCTTTGGGCCGCCTCCCCGCCTGGAATTCTAC
CGGGTAGGGGAGGCGCTTTTCCCAAGGCAGTCTGGAGCATGCGCTTTAGCAGCCCCGCTGGGCACTTGGC
GCTACACAAGTGGCCTCTGGCCTCGCACACATTCCACATCCACCGGTAGGCGCCAACCGGCTCCGTTCTT
TGGTGGCCCCTTCGCGCCACCTTCTACTCCTCCCCTAGTCAGGAAGTTCCCCCCCGCCCCGCAGCTCGCG
TCGTGCAGGACGTGACAAATGGAAGTAGCACGTCTCACTAGTCTCGTGCAGATGGACAGCACCGCTGAGC
AATGGAAGCGGGTAGGCCTTTGGGGCAGCGGCCAATAGCAGCTTTGCTCCTTCGCTTTCTGGGCTCAGAG
GCTGGGAAGGGGTGGGTCCGGGGGCGGGCTCAGGGGCGGGCTCAGGGGCGGGGCGGGCGCCCGAAGGTCC
TCCGGAGGCCCGGCATTCTGCACGCTTCAAAAGCGCACGTCTGCCGCGCTGTTCTCCTCTTCCTCATCTC
CGGGCCTTTCGACCTGCAGCCCAAGCTTACCATGACCGAGTACAAGCCCACGGTGCGCCTCGCCACCCGC
GACGACGTCCCCAGGGCCGTACGCACCCTCGCCGCCGCGTTCGCCGACTACCCCGCCACGCGCCACACCG
TCGATCCGGACCGCCACATCGAGCGGGTCACCGAGCTGCAAGAACTCTTCCTCACGCGCGTCGGGCTCGA
CATCGGCAAGGTGTGGGTCGCGGACGACGGCGCCGCGGTGGCGGTCTGGACCACGCCGGAGAGCGTCGAA
GCGGGGGCGGTGTTCGCCGAGATCGGCCCGCGCATGGCCGAGTTGAGCGGTTCCCGGCTGGCCGCGCAGC
AACAGATGGAAGGCCTCCTGGCGCCGCACCGGCCCAAGGAGCCCGCGTGGTTCCTGGCCACCGTCGGCGT
CTCGCCCGACCACCAGGGCAAGGGTCTGGGCAGCGCCGTCGTGCTCCCCGGAGTGGAGGCGGCCGAGCGC
GCCGGGGTGCCCGCCTTCCTGGAGACCTCCGCGCCCCGCAACCTCCCCTTCTACGAGCGGCTCGGCTTCA
CCGTCACCGCCGACGTCGAGGTGCCCGAAGGACCGCGCACCTGGTGCATGACCCGCAAGCCCGGTGCCTG
ACGCCCGCCCCACGACCCGCAGCGCCCGACCGAAAGGAGCGCACGACCCCATGCATCTCGAGGGCCCGGT
ACCTTTAAGACCAATGACTTACAAGGCAGCTGTAGATCTTAGCCACTTTTTAAAAGAAAAGGGGGGACTG
GAAGGGCTAGCTCACTCCCAACGAAGACAAGATCTGCTTTTTGCTTGTACTGGGTCTCTCTGGTTAGACC
AGATCTGAGCCTGGGAGCTCTCTGGCTAACTAGGGAACCCACTGCTTAAGCCTCAATAAAGCTTGCCTTG
AGTGCTTCAAGTAGTGTGTGCCCGTCTGTTGTGTGACTCTGGTAACTAGAGATCCCTCAGACCCTTTTAG
TCAGTGTGGAAAATCTCTAGCAGTAGTAGTTCATGTCATCTTATTATTCAGTATTTATAACTTGCAAAGA
AATGAATATCAGAGAGTGAGAGGAACTTGTTTATTGCAGCTTATAATGGTTACAAATAAAGCAATAGCAT
CACAAATTTCACAAATAAAGCATTTTTTTCACTGCATTCTAGTTGTGGTTTGTCCAAACTCATCAATGTA
TCTTATCATGTCTGGCTCTAGCTATCCCGCCCCTAACTCCGCCCATCCCGCCCCTAACTCCGCCCAGTTC
CGCCCATTCTCCGCCCCATGGCTGACTAATTTTTTTTATTTATGCAGAGGCCGAGGCCGCCTCGGCCTCT
GAGCTATTCCAGAAGTAGTGAGGAGGCTTTTTTGGAGGCCTAGGGACGTACCCAATTCGCCCTATAGTGA
GTCGTATTACGCGCGCTCACTGGCCGTCGTTTTACAACGTCGTGACTGGGAAAACCCTGGCGTTACCCAA
CTTAATCGCCTTGCAGCACATCCCCCTTTCGCCAGCTGGCGTAATAGCGAAGAGGCCCGCACCGATCGCC
CTTCCCAACAGTTGCGCAGCCTGAATGGCGAATGGG
